Addgene plasmid #153550: PDI-QUAD-V5-pcDNA3.1
Purpose: PDI-QUAD was generated from PDI-WT pcDNA3.1 (+) using two native active sites (CGHC, CGHC) tagged with V5, and mutated (to SGHS, SGHS) using site directed mutagenesis.
Depositing lab: Julie Atkin. Depositing organization: Macquarie University. Publication: The Redox Activity of Protein Disulfide Isomerase Inhibits ALS Phenotypes in Cellular and Zebrafish Models. Parakh S, Shadfar S, Perri ER, Ragagnin AMG, Piattoni CV, Fogolin MB, Yuan KC, Shahheydari H, Don EK, Thomas CJ, Hong Y, Comini MA, Laird AS, Spencer DM, Atkin JD. iScience. 2020 May 22;23(5):101097. doi: 10.1016/j.isci.2020.101097. Epub 2020 Apr 25. PubMed 32446203.
Backbone
  Vector backbone: pcDNA3.1
Growth in bacteria
  Bacterial resistance: Ampicillin, 100 μg/mL
  Growth temperature: 37°C
  Growth strain: DH5alpha
  Copy number: High Copy
Gene/Insert
  Gene/Insert name: Protein disulphide isomerase (alt name: PDI-QUAD)
  Species: H. sapiens (human)
  Mutation: C53S, C56S, C397S, C400S
  Promoter: pCMV
  Tag / fusion protein: V5 tag (C terminal on insert)
  Cloning method: Restriction Enzyme; 5′ cloning site EcoRI (unknown if destroyed); 3′ cloning site NotI (unknown if destroyed)
  Sequencing primers: 5′ CTCGACAAAGATGGGGTTGT; 3′ -TGCTCAGTTTGCCCGTCATAG
Terms and licenses: Academic/Nonprofit Terms; Industry Terms: Not Available to Industry
How to cite: PDI-QUAD-V5-pcDNA3.1 was a gift from Julie Atkin (Addgene plasmid # 153550 ; http://n2t.net/addgene:153550 ; RRID:Addgene_153550)
