[The description below was written by a language model from this plasmid's Addgene catalogue record and pLannotate feature annotations shown in this document.]
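Description:
PDI-QUAD-V5-pcDNA3.1 is a mammalian expression plasmid of about 7 kb built on the pcDNA3.1 backbone, carrying a redox-inactive mutant of human protein disulphide isomerase (PDI, gene P4HB/PDIA1). It is propagated in E. coli as a high-copy plasmid through a ColE1/pUC-type origin and selected with ampicillin via the β-lactamase gene. An f1 origin is also present. For selection in mammalian cells the backbone supplies a neomycin phosphotransferase cassette driven by the SV40 enhancer/early promoter and ended by the SV40 polyadenylation signal. Short annotated fragments of ble, lacI, bom and an HIV-1 LTR are brief sequence matches within backbone regions rather than functional elements.

The PDI coding sequence was inserted between the EcoRI and NotI sites, downstream of the human cytomegalovirus immediate-early enhancer and promoter, with the bovine growth hormone polyadenylation signal providing 3' end processing. A T7 promoter lies between the CMV promoter and the insert. The catalogue entry records a C-terminal V5 epitope tag for detection, although the feature table does not annotate it separately. It would be expected in the gap between the P4HB annotation and the bGH signal. The "QUAD" name refers to four cysteine-to-serine substitutions (C53S, C56S, C397S, C400S), made by site-directed mutagenesis of the wild-type PDI construct. These convert both native CGHC active-site motifs to SGHS and so remove the catalytic cysteines needed for disulphide exchange. The construct serves as a redox-dead comparator to wild-type PDI. The associated study examined whether PDI's redox activity underlies its protective effect against ALS phenotypes in cellular and zebrafish models.
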