Features (pLannotate 1.2.2; 20 found; start..end, strand, type, name):
    113..442     +  promoter       SV40 promoter: SV40 enhancer and early promoter
    509..1300    +  CDS            neo: KKA2_KLEPN - Also known as kan, nptII. Experimental evidence at protein level: Swiss-Prot protein existence level 1. Resistance to kanamycin, neomycin, paromomycin, ribostamycin, butirosin and gentamicin B. From Klebsiella pneumoniae.
   1324..1482    +  CDS            ble (fragment): BLE_KLEPN - Experimental evidence at protein level: Swiss-Prot protein existence level 1. Binding protein with a strong affinity to the bleomycin family of antibiotics. Binds to CL990; an antimitotic-antibiotic compound. From Klebsiella pneumoniae.
   1477..1598    +  polyA_signal   SV40 poly(A) signal: SV40 polyadenylation signal
   1671..1687    -  protein_bind   lac operator: The lac repressor binds to the lac operator to inhibit transcription in E. coli. This inhibition can be relieved by adding lactose or isopropyl-β-D-thiogalactopyranoside (IPTG). lac repressor encoded by lacI
   1695..1725    -  promoter       lac promoter: promoter for the E. coli lac operon
   1740..1761    -  protein_bind   CAP binding site: CAP binding activates transcription in the presence of cAMP. E. coli catabolite activator protein
   1774..1866    -  CDS            lacI (fragment): lac repressor; lacI; The lac repressor binds to the lac operator to inhibit transcription in E. coli. This inhibition can be relieved by adding lactose or isopropyl-β-D-thiogalactopyranoside (IPTG).
   2049..2637    -  rep_origin     ori: high-copy-number ColE1/pMB1/pBR322/pUC origin of replication
   2808..3668    -  CDS            AmpR: β-lactamase; bla; confers resistance to ampicillin, carbenicillin, and related antibiotics
   3669..3773    -  promoter       AmpR promoter: bla
   3832..3884    -  misc_feature   bom (fragment): basis of mobility region from pBR322
   4039..4418    +  enhancer       CMV enhancer: human cytomegalovirus immediate early enhancer
   4419..4622    +  promoter       CMV promoter: human cytomegalovirus (CMV) immediate early promoter
   4618..4651    +  LTR            5' LTR (truncated) (fragment): truncated 5' long terminal repeat (LTR) from HIV-1
   4667..4685    +  promoter       T7 promoter: promoter for bacteriophage T7 RNA polymerase
   4768..6279    +  CDS            P4HB: PDIA1_HUMAN - Also known as ERBA2L, PDI, PDIA1, PO4DB. Experimental evidence at protein level: Swiss-Prot protein existence level 1. This multifunctional protein catalyzes the formation, breakage and rearrangement of disulfide bonds. At the cell surface, seems to act as a reductase that cleaves disulfide bonds of proteins attached to the cell. May therefore cause structural modifications of exofacial proteins. Inside the cell, seems to form/rearrange disulfide bonds of nascent proteins. At high concentrations, functions as a chaperone that inhibits aggregation of misfolded proteins. At low con
   6387..6611    +  polyA_signal   bGH poly(A) signal: bovine growth hormone polyadenylation signal
   6615..6636    +  promoter       SV40 promoter (fragment): SV40 enhancer and early promoter
   6657..99      +  rep_origin     f1 ori (across the origin) (sequence partly withheld): f1 bacteriophage origin of replication; arrow indicates direction of (+) strand synthesis
>Addgene plasmid #153550 | PDI-QUAD-V5-pcDNA3.1 | addgene full sequence | sequence record 308584 | Addgene NGS Result
ACCCTATCTCGGTCTATTCTTTTGATTTATAAGGGATTTTGCCGATTTCGGCCTATTGGTTAAAAAATGA
GCTGATTTAACAAAAATTTAACGCGAATTAATTCTGTGGAATGTGTGTCAGTTAGGGTGTGGAAAGTCCC
CAGGCTCCCCAGCAGGCAGAAGTATGCAAAGCATGCATCTCAATTAGTCAGCAACCAGGTGTGGAAAGTC
CCCAGGCTCCCCAGCAGGCAGAAGTATGCAAAGCATGCATCTCAATTAGTCAGCAACCATAGTCCCGCCC
CTAACTCCGCCCATCCCGCCCCTAACTCCGCCCAGTTCCGCCCATTCTCCGCCCCATGGCTGACTAATTT
TTTTTATTTATGCAGAGGCCGAGGCCGCCTCTGCCTCTGAGCTATTCCAGAAGTAGTGAGGAGGCTTTTT
TGGAGGCCTAGGCTTTTGCAAAAAGCTCCCGGGAGCTTGTATATCCATTTTCGGATCTGATCAAGAGACA
GGATGAGGATCGTTTCGCATGATTGAACAAGATGGATTGCACGCAGGTTCTCCGGCCGCTTGGGTGGAGA
GGCTATTCGGCTATGACTGGGCACAACAGACAATCGGCTGCTCTGATGCCGCCGTGTTCCGGCTGTCAGC
GCAGGGGCGCCCGGTTCTTTTTGTCAAGACCGACCTGTCCGGTGCCCTGAATGAACTGCAGGACGAGGCA
GCGCGGCTATCGTGGCTGGCCACGACGGGCGTTCCTTGCGCAGCTGTGCTCGACGTTGTCACTGAAGCGG
GAAGGGACTGGCTGCTATTGGGCGAAGTGCCGGGGCAGGATCTCCTGTCATCTCACCTTGCTCCTGCCGA
GAAAGTATCCATCATGGCTGATGCAATGCGGCGGCTGCATACGCTTGATCCGGCTACCTGCCCATTCGAC
CACCAAGCGAAACATCGCATCGAGCGAGCACGTACTCGGATGGAAGCCGGTCTTGTCGATCAGGATGATC
TGGACGAAGAGCATCAGGGGCTCGCGCCAGCCGAACTGTTCGCCAGGCTCAAGGCGCGCATGCCCGACGG
CGAGGATCTCGTCGTGACCCATGGCGATGCCTGCTTGCCGAATATCATGGTGGAAAATGGCCGCTTTTCT
GGATTCATCGACTGTGGCCGGCTGGGTGTGGCGGACCGCTATCAGGACATAGCGTTGGCTACCCGTGATA
TTGCTGAAGAGCTTGGCGGCGAATGGGCTGACCGCTTCCTCGTGCTTTACGGTATCGCCGCTCCCGATTC
GCAGCGCATCGCCTTCTATCGCCTTCTTGACGAGTTCTTCTGAGCGGGACTCTGGGGTTCGAAATGACCG
ACCAAGCGACGCCCAACCTGCCATCACGAGATTTCGATTCCACCGCCGCCTTCTATGAAAGGTTGGGCTT
CGGAATCGTTTTCCGGGACGCCGGCTGGATGATCCTCCAGCGCGGGGATCTCATGCTGGAGTTCTTCGCC
CACCCCAACTTGTTTATTGCAGCTTATAATGGTTACAAATAAAGCAATAGCATCACAAATTTCACAAATA
AAGCATTTTTTTCACTGCATTCTAGTTGTGGTTTGTCCAAACTCATCAATGTATCTTATCATGTCTGTAT
ACCGTCGACCTCTAGCTAGAGCTTGGCGTAATCATGGTCATAGCTGTTTCCTGTGTGAAATTGTTATCCG
CTCACAATTCCACACAACATACGAGCCGGAAGCATAAAGTGTAAAGCCTGGGGTGCCTAATGAGTGAGCT
AACTCACATTAATTGCGTTGCGCTCACTGCCCGCTTTCCAGTCGGGAAACCTGTCGTGCCAGCTGCATTA
ATGAATCGGCCAACGCGCGGGGAGAGGCGGTTTGCGTATTGGGCGCTCTTCCGCTTCCTCGCTCACTGAC
TCGCTGCGCTCGGTCGTTCGGCTGCGGCGAGCGGTATCAGCTCACTCAAAGGCGGTAATACGGTTATCCA
CAGAATCAGGGGATAACGCAGGAAAGAACATGTGAGCAAAAGGCCAGCAAAAGGCCAGGAACCGTAAAAA
GGCCGCGTTGCTGGCGTTTTTCCATAGGCTCCGCCCCCCTGACGAGCATCACAAAAATCGACGCTCAAGT
CAGAGGTGGCGAAACCCGACAGGACTATAAAGATACCAGGCGTTTCCCCCTGGAAGCTCCCTCGTGCGCT
CTCCTGTTCCGACCCTGCCGCTTACCGGATACCTGTCCGCCTTTCTCCCTTCGGGAAGCGTGGCGCTTTC
TCATAGCTCACGCTGTAGGTATCTCAGTTCGGTGTAGGTCGTTCGCTCCAAGCTGGGCTGTGTGCACGAA
CCCCCCGTTCAGCCCGACCGCTGCGCCTTATCCGGTAACTATCGTCTTGAGTCCAACCCGGTAAGACACG
ACTTATCGCCACTGGCAGCAGCCACTGGTAACAGGATTAGCAGAGCGAGGTATGTAGGCGGTGCTACAGA
GTTCTTGAAGTGGTGGCCTAACTACGGCTACACTAGAAGAACAGTATTTGGTATCTGCGCTCTGCTGAAG
CCAGTTACCTTCGGAAAAAGAGTTGGTAGCTCTTGATCCGGCAAACAAACCACCGCTGGTAGCGGTGGTT
TTTTTGTTTGCAAGCAGCAGATTACGCGCAGAAAAAAAGGATCTCAAGAAGATCCTTTGATCTTTTCTAC
GGGGTCTGACGCTCAGTGGAACGAAAACTCACGTTAAGGGATTTTGGTCATGAGATTATCAAAAAGGATC
TTCACCTAGATCCTTTTAAATTAAAAATGAAGTTTTAAATCAATCTAAAGTATATATGAGTAAACTTGGT
CTGACAGTTACCAATGCTTAATCAGTGAGGCACCTATCTCAGCGATCTGTCTATTTCGTTCATCCATAGT
TGCCTGACTCCCCGTCGTGTAGATAACTACGATACGGGAGGGCTTACCATCTGGCCCCAGTGCTGCAATG
ATACCGCGAGACCCACGCTCACCGGCTCCAGATTTATCAGCAATAAACCAGCCAGCCGGAAGGGCCGAGC
GCAGAAGTGGTCCTGCAACTTTATCCGCCTCCATCCAGTCTATTAATTGTTGCCGGGAAGCTAGAGTAAG
TAGTTCGCCAGTTAATAGTTTGCGCAACGTTGTTGCCATTGCTACAGGCATCGTGGTGTCACGCTCGTCG
TTTGGTATGGCTTCATTCAGCTCCGGTTCCCAACGATCAAGGCGAGTTACATGATCCCCCATGTTGTGCA
AAAAAGCGGTTAGCTCCTTCGGTCCTCCGATCGTTGTCAGAAGTAAGTTGGCCGCAGTGTTATCACTCAT
GGTTATGGCAGCACTGCATAATTCTCTTACTGTCATGCCATCCGTAAGATGCTTTTCTGTGACTGGTGAG
TACTCAACCAAGTCATTCTGAGAATAGTGTATGCGGCGACCGAGTTGCTCTTGCCCGGCGTCAATACGGG
ATAATACCGCGCCACATAGCAGAACTTTAAAAGTGCTCATCATTGGAAAACGTTCTTCGGGGCGAAAACT
CTCAAGGATCTTACCGCTGTTGAGATCCAGTTCGATGTAACCCACTCGTGCACCCAACTGATCTTCAGCA
TCTTTTACTTTCACCAGCGTTTCTGGGTGAGCAAAAACAGGAAGGCAAAATGCCGCAAAAAAGGGAATAA
GGGCGACACGGAAATGTTGAATACTCATACTCTTCCTTTTTCAATATTATTGAAGCATTTATCAGGGTTA
TTGTCTCATGAGCGGATACATATTTGAATGTATTTAGAAAAATAAACAAATAGGGGTTCCGCGCACATTT
CCCCGAAAAGTGCCACCTGACGTCGACGGATCGGGAGATCTCCCGATCCCCTATGGTGCACTCTCAGTAC
AATCTGCTCTGATGCCGCATAGTTAAGCCAGTATCTGCTCCCTGCTTGTGTGTTGGAGGTCGCTGAGTAG
TGCGCGAGCAAAATTTAAGCTACAACAAGGCAAGGCTTGACCGACAATTGCATGAAGAATCTGCTTAGGG
TTAGGCGTTTTGCGCTGCTTCGCGATGTACGGGCCAGATATACGCGTTGACATTGATTATTGACTAGTTA
TTAATAGTAATCAATTACGGGGTCATTAGTTCATAGCCCATATATGGAGTTCCGCGTTACATAACTTACG
GTAAATGGCCCGCCTGGCTGACCGCCCAACGACCCCCGCCCATTGACGTCAATAATGACGTATGTTCCCA
TAGTAACGCCAATAGGGACTTTCCATTGACGTCAATGGGTGGAGTATTTACGGTAAACTGCCCACTTGGC
AGTACATCAAGTGTATCATATGCCAAGTACGCCCCCTATTGACGTCAATGACGGTAAATGGCCCGCCTGG
CATTATGCCCAGTACATGACCTTATGGGACTTTCCTACTTGGCAGTACATCTACGTATTAGTCATCGCTA
TTACCATGGTGATGCGGTTTTGGCAGTACATCAATGGGCGTGGATAGCGGTTTGACTCACGGGGATTTCC
AAGTCTCCACCCCATTGACGTCAATGGGAGTTTGTTTTGGCACCAAAATCAACGGGACTTTCCAAAATGT
CGTAACAACTCCGCCCCATTGACGCAAATGGGCGGTAGGCGTGTACGGTGGGAGGTCTATATAAGCAGAG
CTCTCTGGCTAACTAGAGAACCCACTGCTTACTGGCTTATCGAAATTAATACGACTCACTATAGGGAGAC
CCAAGCTGGCTAGCGTTTAAACTTAAGCTTGGTACCGAGCTCGGATCCACTAGTCCAGTGTGGTGGAATT
CGCCGCCATGCTGCGCCGCGCTCTGCTGTGCCTGGCCGTGGCCGCCCTGGTGCGCGCCGACGCCCCCGAG
GAGGAGGACCACGTCCTGGTGCTGCGGAAAAGCAACTTCGCGGAGGCGCTGGCGGCCCACAAGTACCTGC
TGGTGGAGTTCTATGCCCCTTGGAGTGGCCACAGCAAGGCTCTGGCCCCTGAGTATGCCAAAGCCGCTGG
GAAGCTGAAGGCAGAAGGTTCCGAGATCAGGTTGGCCAAGGTGGACGCCACGGAGGAGTCTGACCTGGCC
CAGCAGTACGGCGTGCGCGGCTATCCCACCATCAAGTTCTTCAGGAATGGAGACACGGCTTCCCCCAAGG
AATATACAGCTGGCAGAGAGGCTGATGACATCGTGAACTGGCTGAAGAAGCGCACGGGCCCGGCTGCCAC
CACCCTGCCTGACGGCGCAGCTGCAGAGTCCTTGGTGGAGTCCAGCGAGGTGGCTGTCATCGGCTTCTTC
AAGGACGTGGAGTCGGACTCTGCCAAGCAGTTTTTGCAGGCAGCAGAGGCCATCGATGACATACCATTTG
GGATCACTTCCAACAGTGACGTGTTCTCCAAATACCAGCTCGACAAAGATGGGGTTGTCCTCTTTAAGAA
GTTTGATGAAGGCCGGAACAACTTTGAAGGGGAGGTCACCAAGGAGAACCTGCTGGACTTTATCAAACAC
AACCAGCTGCCCCTTGTCATCGAGTTCACCGAGCAGACAGCCCCGAAGATTTTTGGAGGTGAAATCAAGA
CTCACATCCTGCTGTTCTTGCCCAAGAGTGTGTCTGACTATGACGGCAAACTGAGCAACTTCAAAACAGC
AGCCGAGAGCTTCAAGGGCAAGATCCTGTTCATCTTCATCGACAGCGACCACACCGACAACCAGCGCATC
CTCGAGTTCTTTGGCCTGAAGAAGGAAGAGTGCCCGGCCGTGCGCCTCATCACCCTGGAGGAGGAGATGA
CCAAGTACAAGCCCGAATCGGAGGAGCTGACGGCAGAGAGGATCACAGAGTTCTGCCACCGCTTCCTGGA
GGGCAAAATCAAGCCCCACCTGATGAGCCAGGAGCTGCCGGAGGACTGGGACAAGCAGCCTGTCAAGGTG
CTTGTTGGGAAGAACTTTGAAGACGTGGCTTTTGATGAGAAAAAAAACGTCTTTGTGGAGTTCTATGCCC
CATGGAGTGGTCACAGCAAACAGTTGGCTCCCATTTGGGATAAACTGGGAGAGACGTACAAGGACCATGA
GAACATCGTCATCGCCAAGATGGACTCGACTGCCAACGAGGTGGAGGCCGTCAAAGTGCACAGCTTCCCC
ACACTCAAGTTCTTTCCTGCCAGTGCCGACAGGACGGTCATTGATTACAACGGGGAACGCACGCTGGATG
GTTTTAAGAAATTCCTGGAGAGCGGTGGCCAGGATGGGGCAGGGGATGATGACGATCTCGAGGACCTGGA
AGAAGCAGAGGAGCCAGACATGGAGGAAGACGATGACCAGAAAGCTGTGGGTAAACCTATTCCTAATCCT
CTTCTTGGTCTTGATTCTACTAAAGATGAGTTGTAAGCGGCCGCTCGAGTCTAGAGGGCCCGTTTAAACC
CGCTGATCAGCCTCGACTGTGCCTTCTAGTTGCCAGCCATCTGTTGTTTGCCCCTCCCCCGTGCCTTCCT
TGACCCTGGAAGGTGCCACTCCCACTGTCCTTTCCTAATAAAATGAGGAAATTGCATCGCATTGTCTGAG
TAGGTGTCATTCTATTCTGGGGGGTGGGGTGGGGCAGGACAGCAAGGGGGAGGATTGGGAAGACAATAGC
AGGCATGCTGGGGATGCGGTGGGCTCTATGGCTTCTGAGGCGGAAAGAACCAGCTGGGGCTCTAGGGGGT
ATCCCC
[124 nt withheld, positions 6657-6780]
C
[91 nt withheld, positions 6782-6872]
A
[49 nt withheld, positions 6874-6922]
CCTTTGACGTTGGAGTCCACGTTCTTT
[37 nt withheld, positions 6950-6986]
